>Addgene plasmid #230616 | AiP1282 - pAAV-AiE2067m-minBG-SYFP2-WPRE3-BGHpA | addgene full sequence | sequence record 466235 | Addgene NGS Result
CAGCGTGAGCTATGAGAAAGCGCCACGCTTCCCGAAGGGAGAAAGGCGGACAGGTATCCGGTAAGCGGCA
GGGTCGGAACAGGAGAGCGCACGAGGGAGCTTCCAGGGGGAAACGCCTGGTATCTTTATAGTCCTGTCGG
GTTTCGCCACCTCTGACTTGAGCGTCGATTTTTGTGATGCTCGTCAGGGGGGCGGAGCCTATGGAAAAAC
GCCAGCAACGCGGCCTTTTTACGGTTCCTGGCCTTTTGCTGGCCTTTTGCTCACATGTCCTGCAGGCAGC
TGCGCGCTCGCTCGCTCACTGAGGCCGCCCGGGCGTCGGGCGACCTTTGGTCGCCCGGCCTCAGTGAGCG
AGCGAGCGCGCAGAGAGGGAGTGGCCAACTCCATCACTAGGGGTTCCTGCGGCCGCACGCGTCAGAGAGT
TCAGTTGCAATCAACTGTGTTTAATATTCACACATTGTAATTTAAACATTAAAGATCTCAAGCAAAGATC
ACGATCTTAGAAGGTATTAAATTCAAAAAGCCCACTCCCCCGGAATTGCACAGTTAGCTCCTGATTTCTG
GTTTATGTCCCATTAGCCCATGGTGATAAGTATGGACTCATATAAAGGAAAAGCACGAATCCCCATTTCA
GAACATTAAGTCTAGATTTTTGACGATAACCTATTTTTGTGCTGCTATTAGGGGGCACTAGCCTGTACCC
ACATCCAGTTATTAATCTGTGCAACATTGTCTCTCTGGCGTGTTCTGTTCTTTCTAAGTCTGCTGAACTT
AAGTGTCACCAAATAAGTGGGTTATTAAACGGGATCGAGAAATGAATCAATCAAGTATATTCAAATGCTC
AGTCTCCCTCATTGTTCTTTGACTTCATTATTTAGGCATTAAATTCCATGCAACACTGGAGGTAATTGTC
AATACAGGAGCTCGGGCTGGGCATAAAAGTCAGGGCAGAGCCATCTATTGCTTACATTTGCTTCTGGGAT
CCAGATCTTTCGAAGCTAGCGCTACCGGTCGCCACCATGGTGAGCAAGGGCGAGGAGCTGTTCACCGGGG
TGGTGCCCATCCTGGTCGAGCTGGACGGCGACGTAAACGGCCACAAGTTCAGCGTGTCCGGCGAGGGCGA
GGGCGATGCCACCTACGGCAAGCTGACCCTGAAGCTGATCTGCACCACCGGCAAGCTGCCCGTGCCCTGG
CCCACCCTCGTGACCACCCTGGGCTACGGCGTGCAGTGCTTCGCCCGCTACCCCGACCACATGAAGCAGC
ACGACTTCTTCAAGTCCGCCATGCCCGAAGGCTACGTCCAGGAGCGCACCATCTTCTTCAAGGACGACGG
CAACTACAAGACCCGCGCCGAGGTGAAGTTCGAGGGCGACACCCTGGTGAACCGCATCGAGCTGAAGGGC
ATCGACTTCAAGGAGGACGGCAACATCCTGGGGCACAAGCTGGAGTACAACTACAACAGCCACAACGTCT
ATATCACCGCCGACAAGCAGAAGAACGGCATCAAGGCCAACTTCAAGATCCGCCACAACATCGAGGACGG
CGGCGTGCAGCTCGCCGACCACTACCAGCAGAACACCCCCATCGGCGACGGCCCCGTGCTGCTGCCCGAC
AACCACTACCTGAGCTACCAGTCCAAGCTGAGCAAAGACCCCAACGAGAAGCGCGATCACATGGTCCTGC
TGGAGTTCGTGACCGCCGCCGGGATCACTCTCGGCATGGACGAGCTGTACAAGTAAGTCGACGGCGCGCC
GCGGCCGCGAATTCGATATCATAATCAACCTCTGGATTACAAAATTTGTGAAAGATTGACTGGTATTCTT
AACTATGTTGCTCCTTTTACGCTATGTGGATACGCTGCTTTAATGCCTTTGTATCATGCTATTGCTTCCC
GTATGGCTTTCATTTTCTCCTCCTTGTATAAATCCTGGTTAGTTCTTGCCACGGCGGAACTCATCGCCGC
CTGCCTTGCCCGCTGCTGGACAGGGGCTCGGCTGTTGGGCACTGACAATTCCGTGGCTCGAGAGATCTTC
GACTGTGCCTTCTAGTTGCCAGCCATCTGTTGTTTGCCCCTCCCCCGTGCCTTCCTTGACCCTGGAAGGT
GCCACTCCCACTGTCCTTTCCTAATAAAATGAGGAAATTGCATCGCATTGTCTGAGTAGGTGTCATTCTA
TTCTGGGGGGTGGGGTGGGGCAGGACAGCAAGGGGGAGGATTGGGAAGACAATAGCAGGCATGAGATCTC
ACGTGCGGACCGAGCGGCCGCAGGAACCCCTAGTGATGGAGTTGGCCACTCCCTCTCTGCGCGCTCGCTC
GCTCACTGAGGCCGGGCGACCAAAGGTCGCCCGACGCCCGGGCTTTGCCCGGGCGGCCTCAGTGAGCGAG
CGAGCGCGCAGCTGCCTGCAGGGGCGCCTGATGCGGTATTTTCTCCTTACGCATCTGTGCGGTATTTCAC
ACCGCATA
[95 nt withheld, positions 2459-2553]
T
[46 nt withheld, positions 2555-2600]
C
[141 nt withheld, positions 2602-2742]
CCTTTGACGTTGGAGTCCACGTTCTTT
[37 nt withheld, positions 2770-2806]
ACTCTATCTCGGGCTATTCTTTTGATTTATAAGGGATTTTGCCGATTTCGGTCTATTGGTTAAAAAATGA
GCTGATTTAACAAAAATTTAACGCGAATTTTAACAAAATATTAACGTTTACAATTTTATGGTGCACTCTC
AGTACAATCTGCTCTGATGCCGCATAGTTAAGCCAGCCCCGACACCCGCCAACACCCGCTGACGCGCCCT
GACGGGCTTGTCTGCTCCCGGCATCCGCTTACAGACAAGCTGTGACCGTCTCCGGGAGCTGCATGTGTCA
GAGGTTTTCACCGTCATCACCGAAACGCGCGAGACGAAAGGGCCTCGTGATACGCCTATTTTTATAGGTT
AATGTCATGATAATAATGGTTTCTTAGACGTCAGGTGGCACTTTTCGGGGAAATGTGCGCGGAACCCCTA
TTTGTTTATTTTTCTAAATACATTCAAATATGTATCCGCTCATGAGACAATAACCCTGATAAATGCTTCA
ATAATATTGAAAAAGGAAGAGTATGAGTATTCAACATTTCCGTGTCGCCCTTATTCCCTTTTTTGCGGCA
TTTTGCCTTCCTGTTTTTGCTCACCCAGAAACGCTGGTGAAAGTAAAAGATGCTGAAGATCAGTTGGGTG
CACGAGTGGGTTACATCGAACTGGATCTCAACAGCGGTAAGATCCTTGAGAGTTTTCGCCCCGAAGAACG
TTTTCCAATGATGAGCACTTTTAAAGTTCTGCTATGTGGCGCGGTATTATCCCGTATTGACGCCGGGCAA
GAGCAACTCGGTCGCCGCATACACTATTCTCAGAATGACTTGGTTGAGTACTCACCAGTCACAGAAAAGC
ATCTTACGGATGGCATGACAGTAAGAGAATTATGCAGTGCTGCCATAACCATGAGTGATAACACTGCGGC
CAACTTACTTCTGACAACGATCGGAGGACCGAAGGAGCTAACCGCTTTTTTGCACAACATGGGGGATCAT
GTAACTCGCCTTGATCGTTGGGAACCGGAGCTGAATGAAGCCATACCAAACGACGAGCGTGACACCACGA
TGCCTGTAGCAATGGCAACAACGTTGCGCAAACTATTAACTGGCGAACTACTTACTCTAGCTTCCCGGCA
ACAATTAATAGACTGGATGGAGGCGGATAAAGTTGCAGGACCACTTCTGCGCTCGGCCCTTCCGGCTGGC
TGGTTTATTGCTGATAAATCTGGAGCCGGTGAGCGTGGGTCTCGCGGTATCATTGCAGCACTGGGGCCAG
ATGGTAAGCCCTCCCGTATCGTAGTTATCTACACGACGGGGAGTCAGGCAACTATGGATGAACGAAATAG
ACAGATCGCTGAGATAGGTGCCTCACTGATTAAGCATTGGTAACTGTCAGACCAAGTTTACTCATATATA
CTTTAGATTGATTTAAAACTTCATTTTTAATTTAAAAGGATCTAGGTGAAGATCCTTTTTGATAATCTCA
TGACCAAAATCCCTTAACGTGAGTTTTCGTTCCACTGAGCGTCAGACCCCGTAGAAAAGATCAAAGGATC
TTCTTGAGATCCTTTTTTTCTGCGCGTAATCTGCTGCTTGCAAACAAAAAAACCACCGCTACCAGCGGTG
GTTTGTTTGCCGGATCAAGAGCTACCAACTCTTTTTCCGAAGGTAACTGGCTTCAGCAGAGCGCAGATAC
CAAATACTGTTCTTCTAGTGTAGCCGTAGTTAGGCCACCACTTCAAGAACTCTGTAGCACCGCCTACATA
CCTCGCTCTGCTAATCCTGTTACCAGTGGCTGCTGCCAGTGGCGATAAGTCGTGTCTTACCGGGTTGGAC
TCAAGACGATAGTTACCGGATAAGGCGCAGCGGTCGGGCTGAACGGGGGGTTCGTGCACACAGCCCAGCT
TGGAGCGAACGACCTACACCGAACTGAGATACCTA
Features (pLannotate 1.2.2; 14 found; start..end, strand, type, name):
    280..307     +  repeat_region  AAV2 ITR (fragment): inverted terminal repeat of adeno-associated virus serotype 2 inverted
    336..363     +  repeat_region  AAV2 ITR (fragment): inverted terminal repeat of adeno-associated virus serotype 2 inverted
   1017..1733    +  CDS            SYFP2: SYFP2 is a basic (constitutively fluorescent) yellow fluorescent protein published in 2006, derived from Aequorea victoria. It is reported to be a very rapidly-maturing monomer with moderate acid sensitivity.
   1773..1930    +  misc_feature   WPRE (fragment): woodchuck hepatitis virus posttranscriptional regulatory element
   1936..2016    +  misc_feature   WPRE (fragment): woodchuck hepatitis virus posttranscriptional regulatory element
   2033..2144    +  polyA_signal   bGH poly(A) signal: bovine growth hormone polyadenylation signal
   2262..2402    +  repeat_region  AAV2 ITR: inverted terminal repeat of adeno-associated virus serotype 2 inverted
   2407..2458    -  misc_feature   bom (fragment): basis of mobility region from pBR322
   2477..2932    +  rep_origin     f1 ori (sequence partly withheld): f1 bacteriophage origin of replication; arrow indicates direction of (+) strand synthesis
   2933..2982    -  misc_feature   bom (fragment): basis of mobility region from pBR322
   3084..3119    -  CDS            rop (fragment): Rop protein, which maintains plasmids at low copy number; rop
   3214..3318    +  promoter       AmpR promoter: bla
   3319..4179    +  CDS            AmpR: β-lactamase; bla; confers resistance to ampicillin, carbenicillin, and related antibiotics
   4350..207     +  rep_origin     ori (across the origin): high-copy-number ColE1/pMB1/pBR322/pUC origin of replication
