[The description below was written by a language model from this plasmid's Addgene catalogue record and pLannotate feature annotations shown in this document.]
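Description:
AiP1282 - pAAV-AiE2067m-minBG-SYFP2-WPRE3-BGHpA is an AAV transfer plasmid built on a pAAV2 backbone and intended for packaging a reporter genome into recombinant adeno-associated virus for delivery to brain tissue. The 4,731 nt plasmid is maintained in bacteria through a high-copy ColE1/pUC-type origin and selected with ampicillin via the bla gene and its native promoter. An f1 phage origin and short remnants of pBR322 bom and rop sequences are also present in the backbone. The expression cassette is bounded by AAV2 inverted terminal repeats, which provide the signals for genome replication and encapsidation. The annotation finds the right-hand ITR in full, while the left-hand ITR is detected only as two short fragments, a common outcome for these repetitive, structured elements in sequencing and automated annotation.

Between the ITRs, the payload follows an enhancer-reporter design. AiE2067m, a candidate enhancer sequence, sits upstream of minBG, a minimal beta-globin promoter that has little activity by itself, so transcription depends largely on the enhancer and is expected to follow its cell-type specificity. Neither element is picked up by the feature table, but they presumably occupy the unannotated region upstream of the coding sequence. The transcribed gene is SYFP2, a rapidly maturing monomeric yellow fluorescent protein derived from Aequorea victoria. It is followed by WPRE3, a shortened woodchuck hepatitis virus posttranscriptional element that boosts expression while saving packaging space (annotated here as two WPRE fragments), and by the bovine growth hormone polyadenylation signal. The construct is meant to label specific populations of brain cells by fluorescence, although the record does not state which populations AiE2067m targets.
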