Addgene plasmid #230616: AiP1282 - pAAV-AiE2067m-minBG-SYFP2-WPRE3-BGHpA
Purpose: AiE2067m is an enhancer sequence, designed to drive AAV-mediated transgene expression in specific populations of brain cells
Depositing lab: Allen Institute for Brain Science & Bosiljka Tasic. Depositing organization: Allen Institute. Publication: A suite of enhancer AAVs and transgenic mouse lines for genetic access to cortical cell types. Ben-Simon Y, Hooper M, Narayan S, Daigle TL, Dwivedi D, Way SW, Oster A, Stafford DA, Mich JK, Taormina MJ, Martinez RA, Opitz-Araya X, Roth JR, Alexander JR, Allen S, Amster A, Arbuckle J, Ayala A, Baker PM, Bakken TE, Barcelli T, Barta S, Bendrick J, Bertagnolli D, Bielstein C, Bishwakarma P, Bowlus J, Boyer G, Brouner K, Casian B, Casper T, Chakka AB, Chakrabarty R, Chance RK, Chavan S, Clark M, Colbert K, Collman F, Daniel S, Departee M, DiValentin P, Donadio N, Dotson N, Egdorf T, Fliss T, Gabitto M, Garcia J, Gary A, Gasperini M, Gloe J, Goldy J, Gore BB, Graybuck L, Greisman N, Haeseleer F, Halterman C, Haradon Z, Hastings SD, Helback O, Ho W, Hockemeyer D, Huang C, Huff S, Hunker A, Johansen N, Jones D, Juneau Z, Kalmbach B, Kannan M, Khem S, Kussick E, Kutsal R, Larsen R, Lee C, Lee AY, Leibly M, Lenz GH, Li S, Liang E, Lusk N, Madigan Z, Malloy J, Malone J, McCue R, Melchor J, Mollenkopf T, Moosman S, Morin E, Newman D, Ng L, Ngo K, Omstead V, Otto S, Oyama A, Pena N, Pham T, Phillips E, Pom CA, Potekhina L, Ransford S, Ray PL, Rette D, Reynoldson C, Rimorin C, Rocha D, Ruiz A, Sanchez REA, Sawyer L, Sedeno-Cortes A, Sevigny JP, Shapovalova N, Shepard N, Shulga L, Sigler AR, Siverts L, Soliman S, Somasundaram S, Staats B, Stewart K, Szelenyi E, Tieu M, Trader C, Tran A, van Velthoven CTJ, Walker M, Wang Y, Weed N, Wirthlin M, Wood T, Wynalda B, Yao Z, Zhou T, Ariza J, Dee N, Reding M, Ronellenfitch K, Mufti S, Sunkin SM, Smith KA, Esposito L, Waters J, Thyagarajan B, Yao S, Lein ES, Zeng H, Levi BP, Ngai J, Ting JT, Tasic B. Cell. 2025 May 16:S0092-8674(25)00513-6. doi: 10.1016/j.cell.2025.05.002. PubMed 40403729.
Backbone
  Vector backbone: pAAV2
  Vector type: AAV
Growth in bacteria
  Bacterial resistance: Ampicillin, 100 μg/mL
  Growth temperature: 37°C
  Growth strain: NEB Stable
  Copy number: High Copy
Gene/Insert
  Gene/Insert name: SYFP2
  Species: Synthetic
  Promoter: minBG
  Cloning method: Restriction Enzyme; 5′ cloning site BamHI (unknown if destroyed); 3′ cloning site XhoI (unknown if destroyed)
Terms and licenses: Academic/Nonprofit Terms; Industry Terms: Not Available to Industry
How to cite: AiP1282 - pAAV-AiE2067m-minBG-SYFP2-WPRE3-BGHpA was a gift from Allen Institute for Brain Science & Bosiljka Tasic (Addgene plasmid # 230616 ; http://n2t.net/addgene:230616 ; RRID:Addgene_230616)
